Addgene plasmid #201937: pAG416GAL-3x-uC-HCoV-229E_3CL
Purpose: Expresses HCoV-229E 3CL protease from a GAL-3x promoter with a URA3 marker
Depositing lab: Alejandro Chavez. Depositing organization: University of California, San Diego (UCSD). Publication: A multiplex method for rapidly identifying viral protease inhibitors. Hong SJ, Resnick SJ, Iketani S, Cha JW, Albert BA, Fazekas CT, Chang CW, Liu H, Dagan S, Abagyan MR, Fajtova P, Culbertson B, Brace B, Reddem ER, Forouhar F, Glickman JF, Balkovec JM, Stockwell BR, Shapiro L, O'Donoghue AJ, Sabo Y, Freundlich JS, Ho DD, Chavez A. Mol Syst Biol. 2025 Feb;21(2):158-172. doi: 10.1038/s44320-024-00082-1. Epub 2025 Jan 6. PubMed 39762652.
Backbone
  Vector backbone: pAG416GAL-3x-uC-ccdB-6stop
  Vector type: Yeast Expression
  Selectable markers: URA3
Growth in bacteria
  Bacterial resistance: Ampicillin, 100 μg/mL
  Growth temperature: 37°C
  Growth strain: DH5alpha
  Copy number: Unknown
Gene/Insert
  Gene/Insert name: HCoV-229E 3CL protease
  Promoter: GAL1
  Cloning method: Gateway Cloning
  Sequencing primers: 5′ TCAAATGTAATAAAAGTATCAACAAAA
Terms and licenses: Academic/Nonprofit Terms; Industry Terms: Not Available to Industry
How to cite: pAG416GAL-3x-uC-HCoV-229E_3CL was a gift from Alejandro Chavez (Addgene plasmid # 201937 ; http://n2t.net/addgene:201937 ; RRID:Addgene_201937)
