[The description below was written by a language model from this plasmid's Addgene catalogue record and pLannotate feature annotations shown in this document.]
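Description:
pAG416GAL-3x-uC-HCoV-229E_3CL is a yeast expression shuttle plasmid of about 6.5 kb that places the 3CL (main) protease of human coronavirus 229E under galactose-inducible control. It was made by Gateway recombination into the destination vector pAG416GAL-3x-uC-ccdB-6stop, so the ccdB counterselection cassette named in the backbone has been replaced by the protease coding sequence. In E. coli the plasmid replicates from a high-copy ColE1/pUC-type origin and is selected with ampicillin through the bla gene. In Saccharomyces cerevisiae it is maintained by a CEN6/ARS element, which typically gives stable, low-copy centromeric propagation, and is selected by URA3 complementation of uracil auxotrophy. URA3 also allows counterselection with 5-FOA. An f1 origin and remnants of the pBluescript lac region, including flanking T3 and T7 promoters, remain from the parental backbone.

The expression cassette consists of a GAL1 promoter regulated by Gal4, an attB1 site, an open reading frame of roughly 900 bp, an attB2 site and the CYC1 terminator. The automated annotation matches the open reading frame to a fragment of the HCoV-229E replicase polyprotein 1a, which is consistent with the excised 3CL protease domain. The generic polyprotein note attached to that hit mentions Nsp9, but this does not describe the insert. The record calls the promoter "GAL-3x", while the feature table simply annotates a GAL1 promoter. Neither the "3x" nor the "uC" designation is explained in the record, and no epitope tag or reporter is annotated.

The associated publication concerns a multiplexed method for identifying viral protease inhibitors, so the plasmid presumably serves to express this protease inducibly in yeast for such screening.
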