Features (pLannotate 1.2.2; 23 found; start..end, strand, type, name):
      1..589     +  rep_origin     ori: high-copy-number ColE1/pMB1/pBR322/pUC origin of replication
    772..864     +  CDS            lacI (fragment): lac repressor; lacI; The lac repressor binds to the lac operator to inhibit transcription in E. coli. This inhibition can be relieved by adding lactose or isopropyl-β-D-thiogalactopyranoside (IPTG).
    877..898     +  protein_bind   CAP binding site: CAP binding activates transcription in the presence of cAMP. E. coli catabolite activator protein
    913..943     +  promoter       lac promoter: promoter for the E. coli lac operon
    951..967     +  protein_bind   lac operator: The lac repressor binds to the lac operator to inhibit transcription in E. coli. This inhibition can be relieved by adding lactose or isopropyl-β-D-thiogalactopyranoside (IPTG). lac repressor encoded by lacI
   1012..1030    +  promoter       T3 promoter: promoter for bacteriophage T3 RNA polymerase
   1049..1476    +  promoter       GAL1 promoter: S. cerevisiae GAL1; inducible promoter, regulated by Gal4
   1531..1555    +  protein_bind   attB1: mutant version of attB; recombination site for the Gateway® BP reaction BP Clonase™
   1564..2469    +  CDS            R1A_CVH22 (fragment) (sequence partly withheld): Experimental evidence at protein level: Swiss-Prot protein existence level 1. Nsp9 is a ssRNA-binding protein. From Human coronavirus 229E (HCoV-229E).
   2474..2498    -  protein_bind   attB2: mutant version of attB; recombination site for the Gateway® BP reaction BP Clonase™
   2502..2549    +  misc_feature   MCS (fragment): pBluescript multiple cloning site
   2550..2797    +  terminator     CYC1 terminator: S. cerevisiae CYC1; transcription terminator for CYC1
   2816..2834    -  promoter       T7 promoter: promoter for bacteriophage T7 RNA polymerase
   2842..2997    +  CDS            lacZα (fragment): LacZα fragment of β-galactosidase; lacZ fragment
   3001..3429    +  rep_origin     f1 ori (sequence partly withheld): f1 bacteriophage origin of replication; arrow indicates direction of (+) strand synthesis
   3457..3508    -  misc_feature   bom (fragment): basis of mobility region from pBR322
   3587..4390    -  CDS            URA3: orotidine-5'-phosphate decarboxylase, required for uracil biosynthesis; S. cerevisiae URA3; yeast auxotrophic marker, counterselectable with 5-fluoroorotic acid (5-FOA)
   4391..4606    -  promoter       URA3 promoter: S. cerevisiae URA3
   4614..4663    -  misc_feature   bom (fragment): basis of mobility region from pBR322
   4765..4800    -  CDS            rop (fragment): Rop protein, which maintains plasmids at low copy number; rop
   4868..5371    -  misc_feature   CEN/ARS: S. cerevisiae CEN6 centromere fused to an autonomously replicating sequence
   5408..5512    +  promoter       AmpR promoter: bla
   5513..6373    +  CDS            AmpR: β-lactamase; bla; confers resistance to ampicillin, carbenicillin, and related antibiotics
>Addgene plasmid #201937 | pAG416GAL-3x-uC-HCoV-229E_3CL | addgene full sequence | sequence record 402673 | Addgene NGS Result
TTGAGATCCTTTTTTTCTGCGCGTAATCTGCTGCTTGCAAACAAAAAAACCACCGCTACCAGCGGTGGTT
TGTTTGCCGGATCAAGAGCTACCAACTCTTTTTCCGAAGGTAACTGGCTTCAGCAGAGCGCAGATACCAA
ATACTGTTCTTCTAGTGTAGCCGTAGTTAGGCCACCACTTCAAGAACTCTGTAGCACCGCCTACATACCT
CGCTCTGCTAATCCTGTTACCAGTGGCTGCTGCCAGTGGCGATAAGTCGTGTCTTACCGGGTTGGACTCA
AGACGATAGTTACCGGATAAGGCGCAGCGGTCGGGCTGAACGGGGGGTTCGTGCACACAGCCCAGCTTGG
AGCGAACGACCTACACCGAACTGAGATACCTACAGCGTGAGCTATGAGAAAGCGCCACGCTTCCCGAAGG
GAGAAAGGCGGACAGGTATCCGGTAAGCGGCAGGGTCGGAACAGGAGAGCGCACGAGGGAGCTTCCAGGG
GGAAACGCCTGGTATCTTTATAGTCCTGTCGGGTTTCGCCACCTCTGACTTGAGCGTCGATTTTTGTGAT
GCTCGTCAGGGGGGCGGAGCCTATGGAAAAACGCCAGCAACGCGGCCTTTTTACGGTTCCTGGCCTTTTG
CTGGCCTTTTGCTCACATGTTCTTTCCTGCGTTATCCCCTGATTCTGTGGATAACCGTATTACCGCCTTT
GAGTGAGCTGATACCGCTCGCCGCAGCCGAACGACCGAGCGCAGCGAGTCAGTGAGCGAGGAAGCGGAAG
AGCGCCCAATACGCAAACCGCCTCTCCCCGCGCGTTGGCCGATTCATTAATGCAGCTGGCACGACAGGTT
TCCCGACTGGAAAGCGGGCAGTGAGCGCAACGCAATTAATGTGAGTTAGCTCACTCATTAGGCACCCCAG
GCTTTACACTTTATGCTTCCGGCTCGTATGTTGTGTGGAATTGTGAGCGGATAACAATTTCACACAGGAA
ACAGCTATGACCATGATTACGCCAAGCGCGCAATTAACCCTCACTAAAGGGAACAAAAGCTGGAGCTCCC
GAGCGGGCGACAGCCCTCCGAAGGAAGACTCTCCTCCGTGCGTCCTCGTCTTCACCGGTCGCGTTCCTGA
AACGCAGATGTGCCTCGCGCCGCACTGCTCCGAACAATAAAGATTCTACAATACTAGCTTTTATGGTTAT
GAAGAGGAAAAATTGGCAGTAACCTGGCCCCACAAACCTTCAAATGAACGAATCAAATTAACAACCATAG
GATGATAATGCGATTAGTTTTTTAGCCTTATTTCTGGGGTAATTAATCAGCGAAGCGATGATTTTTGATC
TATTAACAGATATATAAATGCAAAAACTGCATAACCACTTTAACTAATACTTTCAACATTTTCGGTTTGT
ATTACTTCTTATTCAAATGTAATAAAAGTATCAACAAAAAATTGTTAATATACCTCTATACTTTAACGTC
AAGGAGAAAAAACCCCGGATTCTAGACTGAACCAGATGGCAAACTAGTGGATCCCCCATCACAAGTTTGT
ACAAAAAAGCAGGCTACAAAATG
[903 nt withheld, positions 1564-2466]
CAATAAAACCCAGCTTTCTTGTACTAAGTGGTGATGGGCTGCAGGAATTCGATATCAAGCTTATCGATAC
CGTCGACCTCGAGTCATGTAATTAGTTATGTCACGCTTACATTCACGCCCTCCCCCCACATCCGCTCTAA
CCGAAAAGGAAGGAGTTAGACAACCTGAAGTCTAGGTCCCTATTTATTTTTTTATAGTTATGTTAGTATT
AAGAACGTTATTTATATTTCAAATTTTTCTTTTTTTTCTGTACAGACGCGTGTACGCATGTAACATTATA
CTGAAAACCTTGCTTGAGAAGGTTTTGGGACGCTCGAAGGCTTTAATTTGCGGCCGGTACCCAATTCGCC
CTATAGTGAGTCGTATTACGCGCGCTCACTGGCCGTCGTTTTACAACGTCGTGACTGGGAAAACCCTGGC
GTTACCCAACTTAATCGCCTTGCAGCACATCCCCCTTTCGCCAGCTGGCGTAATAGCGAAGAGGCCCGCA
CCGATCGCCCTTCCCAACAGTTGCGCAGCCTGAATGGCGAATGG
[124 nt withheld, positions 3001-3124]
C
[91 nt withheld, positions 3126-3216]
A
[49 nt withheld, positions 3218-3266]
CCTTTGACGTTGGAGTCCACGTTCTTT
[37 nt withheld, positions 3294-3330]
ACCCTATCTCGGTCTATTCTTTTGATTTATAAGGGATTTTGCCGATTTCGGCCTATTGGTTAAAAAATGA
GCTGATTTAACAAAAATTTAACGCGAATTTTAACAAAATATTAACGCTTACAATTTCCTGATGCGGTATT
TTCTCCTTACGCATCTGTGCGGTATTTCACACCGCATAGGGTAATAACTGATATAATTAAATTGAAGCTC
TAATTTGTGAGTTTAGTATACATGCATTTACTTATAATACAGTTTTTTAGTTTTGCTGGCCGCATCTTCT
CAAATATGCTTCCCAGCCTGCTTTTCTGTAACGTTCACCCTCTACCTTAGCATCCCTTCCCTTTGCAAAT
AGTCCTCTTCCAACAATAATAATGTCAGATCCTGTAGAGACCACATCATCCACGGTTCTATACTGTTGAC
CCAATGCGTCTCCCTTGTCATCTAAACCCACACCGGGTGTCATAATCAACCAATCGTAACCTTCATCTCT
TCCACCCATGTCTCTTTGAGCAATAAAGCCGATAACAAAATCTTTGTCGCTCTTCGCAATGTCAACAGTA
CCCTTAGTATATTCTCCAGTAGATAGGGAGCCCTTGCATGACAATTCTGCTAACATCAAAAGGCCTCTAG
GTTCCTTTGTTACTTCTTCTGCCGCCTGCTTCAAACCGCTAACAATACCTGGGCCCACCACACCGTGTGC
ATTCGTAATGTCTGCCCATTCTGCTATTCTGTATACACCCGCAGAGTACTGCAATTTGACTGTATTACCA
ATGTCAGCAAATTTTCTGTCTTCGAAGAGTAAAAAATTGTACTTGGCGGATAATGCCTTTAGCGGCTTAA
CTGTGCCCTCCATGGAAAAATCAGTCAAGATATCCACATGTGTTTTTAGTAAACAAATTTTGGGACCTAA
TGCTTCAACTAACTCCAGTAATTCCTTGGTGGTACGAACATCCAATGAAGCACACAAGTTTGTTTGCTTT
TCGTGCATGATATTAAATAGCTTGGCAGCAACAGGACTAGGATGAGTAGCAGCACGTTCCTTATATGTAG
CTTTCGACATGATTTATCTTCGTTTCCTGCAGGTTTTTGTTCTGTGCAGTTGGGTTAAGAATACTGGGCA
ATTTCATGTTTCTTCAACACTACATATGCGTATATATACCAATCTAAGTCTGTGCTCCTTCCTTCGTTCT
TCCTTCTGTTCGGAGATTACCGAATCAAAAAAATTTCAAGGAAACCGAAATCAAAAAAAAGAATAAAAAA
AAAATGATGAATTGAAAAGGTGGTATGGTGCACTCTCAGTACAATCTGCTCTGATGCCGCATAGTTAAGC
CAGCCCCGACACCCGCCAACACCCGCTGACGCGCCCTGACGGGCTTGTCTGCTCCCGGCATCCGCTTACA
GACAAGCTGTGACCGTCTCCGGGAGCTGCATGTGTCAGAGGTTTTCACCGTCATCACCGAAACGCGCGAG
ACGAAAGGGCCTCGTGATACGCCTATTTTTATAGGTTAATGTCATGATAATAATGGTTTCTTAGACGGAT
CGCTTGCCTGTAACTTACACGCGCCTCGTATCTTTTAATGATGGAATAATTTGGGAATTTACTCTGTGTT
TATTTATTTTTATGTTTTGTATTTGGATTTTAGAAAGTAAATAAAGAAGGTAGAAGAGTTACGGAATGAA
GAAAAAAAAATAAACAAAGGTTTAAAAAATTTCAACAAAAAGCGTACTTTACATATATATTTATTAGACA
AGAAAAGCAGATTAAATAGATATACATTCGATTAACGATAAGTAAAATGTAAAATCACAGGATTTTCGTG
TGTGGTCTTCTACACAGACAAGATGAAACAATTCGGCATTAATACCTGAGAGCAGGAAGAGCAAGATAAA
AGGTAGTATTTGTTGGCGATCCCCCTAGAGTCTTTTACATCTTCGGAAAACAAAAACTATTTTTTCTTTA
ATTTCTTTTTTTACTTTCTATTTTTAATTTATATATTTATATTAAAAAATTTAAATTATAATTATTTTTA
TAGCACGTGATGAAAAGGACCCAGGTGGCACTTTTCGGGGAAATGTGCGCGGAACCCCTATTTGTTTATT
TTTCTAAATACATTCAAATATGTATCCGCTCATGAGACAATAACCCTGATAAATGCTTCAATAATATTGA
AAAAGGAAGAGTATGAGTATTCAACATTTCCGTGTCGCCCTTATTCCCTTTTTTGCGGCATTTTGCCTTC
CTGTTTTTGCTCACCCAGAAACGCTGGTGAAAGTAAAAGATGCTGAAGATCAGTTGGGTGCACGAGTGGG
TTACATCGAACTGGATCTCAACAGCGGTAAGATCCTTGAGAGTTTTCGCCCCGAAGAACGTTTTCCAATG
ATGAGCACTTTTAAAGTTCTGCTATGTGGCGCGGTATTATCCCGTATTGACGCCGGGCAAGAGCAACTCG
GTCGCCGCATACACTATTCTCAGAATGACTTGGTTGAGTACTCACCAGTCACAGAAAAGCATCTTACGGA
TGGCATGACAGTAAGAGAATTATGCAGTGCTGCCATAACCATGAGTGATAACACTGCGGCCAACTTACTT
CTGACAACGATCGGAGGACCGAAGGAGCTAACCGCTTTTTTGCACAACATGGGGGATCATGTAACTCGCC
TTGATCGTTGGGAACCGGAGCTGAATGAAGCCATACCAAACGACGAGCGTGACACCACGATGCCTGTAGC
AATGGCAACAACGTTGCGCAAACTATTAACTGGCGAACTACTTACTCTAGCTTCCCGGCAACAATTAATA
GACTGGATGGAGGCGGATAAAGTTGCAGGACCACTTCTGCGCTCGGCCCTTCCGGCTGGCTGGTTTATTG
CTGATAAATCTGGAGCCGGTGAGCGTGGGTCTCGCGGTATCATTGCAGCACTGGGGCCAGATGGTAAGCC
CTCCCGTATCGTAGTTATCTACACGACGGGGAGTCAGGCAACTATGGATGAACGAAATAGACAGATCGCT
GAGATAGGTGCCTCACTGATTAAGCATTGGTAACTGTCAGACCAAGTTTACTCATATATACTTTAGATTG
ATTTAAAACTTCATTTTTAATTTAAAAGGATCTAGGTGAAGATCCTTTTTGATAATCTCATGACCAAAAT
CCCTTAACGTGAGTTTTCGTTCCACTGAGCGTCAGACCCCGTAGAAAAGATCAAAGGATCTTC
